>Addgene plasmid #41602 | pFA6a-13Myc-His3MX6 | depositor full sequence | sequence record 55636 | pFA6a-13Myc-His3MX6 sequence 4590 bps
ACGCGGCCGCCAGCTGAAGCTTCGTACGCTGCAGGTCGACGGATCCCCGGGTTAATTAACGGTGAACAAA
AGCTAATCTCCGAGGAAGACTTGAACGGTGAACAAAAATTAATCTCAGAAGAAGACTTGAACGGACTCGA
CGGTGAACAAAAGTTGATTTCTGAAGAAGATTTGAACGGTGAACAAAAGCTAATCTCCGAGGAAGACTTG
AACGGTGAACAAAAATTAATCTCAGAAGAAGACTTGAACGGACTCGACGGTGAACAAAAGTTGATTTCTG
AAGAAGATTTGAACGGTGAACAAAAGCTAATCTCCGAGGAAGACTTGAACGGTGAACAAAAATTAATCTC
AGAAGAAGACTTGAACGGACTCGACGGTGAACAAAAGTTGATTTCTGAAGAAGATTTGAACGGTGAACAA
AAGCTAATCTCCGAGGAAGACTTGAACGGTGAACAAAAATTAATCTCAGAAGAAGACTTGAACGGACTCG
ACGGTGAACAAAAGTTGATTTCTGAAGAAGATTTGAACGGTGAACAAAAGCTAATCTCCGAGGAAGACTT
GAACGGTGAACAAAAATTAATCAATCACTAGTGAATTCGCGCCACTTCTAAATAAGCGAATTTCTTATGA
TTTATGATTTTTATTATTAAATAAGTTATAAAAAAAATAAGTGTATACAAATTTTAAAGTGACTCTTAGG
TTTTAAAACGAAAATTCTTATTCTTGAGTAACTCTTTCCTGTAGGTCAGGTTGCTTTCTCAGGTATAGTA
TGAGGTCGCTCTTATTGACCACACCTCTACCGGCAGATCCGCTAGGGATAACAGGGTAATATAGATCTGT
TTAGCTTGCCTCGTCCCCGCCGGGTCACCCGGCCAGCGACATGGAGGCCCAGAATACCCTCCTTGACAGT
CTTGACGTGCGCAGCTCAGGGGCATGATGTGACTGTCGCCCGTACATTTAGCCCATACATCCCCATGTAT
AATCATTTGCATCCATACATTTTGATGGCCGCACGGCGCGAAGCAAAAATTACGGCTCCTCGCTGCAGAC
CTGCGAGCAGGGAAACGCTCCCCTCACAGACGCGTTGAATTGTCCCCACGCCGCGCCCCTGTAGAGAAAT
ATAAAAGGTTAGGATTTGCCACTGAGGTTCTTCTTTCATATACTTCCTTTTAAAATCTTGCTAGGATACA
GTTCTCACATCACATCCGAACATAAACAACCATGGCAGAACCAGCCCAAAAAAAGCAAAAACAAACTGTT
CAGGAGCGCAAGGCGTTTATCTCCCGTATCACTAATGAAACTAAAATTCAAATCGCTATTTCGCTGAATG
GTGGTTATATTCAAATAAAAGATTCGATTCTTCCTGCAAAGAAGGATGACGATGTAGCTTCCCAAGCTAC
TCAGTCACAGGTCATCGATATTCACACAGGTGTTGGCTTTTTGGATCATATGATCCATGCGTTGGCAAAA
CACTCTGGTTGGTCTCTTATTGTTGAATGTATCGGTGACCTGCACATTGACGATCACCATACTACCGAAG
ATTGCGGTATCGCATTAGGGCAAGCGTTCAAAGAAGCAATGGGTGCTGTCCGTGGTGTAAAAAGATTCGG
TACTGGGTTCGCACCATTGGATGAGGCGCTATCACGTGCCGTAGTCGATTTATCTAATAGACCATTTGCT
GTAATCGACCTTGGATTGAAGAGAGAGATGATTGGTGATTTATCCACTGAAATGATTCCACACTTTTTGG
AAAGTTTCGCGGAGGCGGCCAGAATTACTTTGCATGTTGATTGTCTGAGAGGTTTCAACGATCACCACAG
AAGTGAGAGTGCGTTCAAGGCTTTGGCTGTTGCCATAAGAGAAGCTATTTCTAGCAATGGCACCAATGAC
GTTCCCTCAACCAAAGGTGTTTTGATGTGAAGTACTGACAATAAAAAGATTCTTGTTTTCAAGAACTTGT
CATTTGTATAGTTTTTTTATATTGTAGTTGTTCTATTTTAATCAAATGTTAGCGTGATTTATATTTTTTT
TCGCCTCGACATCATCTGCCCAGATGCGAAGTTAAGTGCGCAGAAAGTAATATCATGCGTCAATCGTATG
TGAATGCTGGTCGCTATACTGCTGTCGATTCGATACTAACGCCGCCATCCAGTTTAAACGAGCTCGAATT
CATCGATGATATCAGATCCACTAGTGGCCTATGCGGCCGCGGATCTGCCGGTCTCCCTATAGTGAGTCGT
ATTAATTTCGATAAGCCAGGTTAACCTGCATTAATGAATCGGCCAACGCGCGGGGAGAGGCGGTTTGCGT
ATTGGGCGCTCTTCCGCTTCCTCGCTCACTGACTCGCTGCGCTCGGTCGTTCGGCTGCGGCGAGCGGTAT
CAGCTCACTCAAAGGCGGTAATACGGTTATCCACAGAATCAGGGGATAACGCAGGAAAGAACATGTGAGC
AAAAGGCCAGCAAAAGGCCAGGAACCGTAAAAAGGCCGCGTTGCTGGCGTTTTTCCATAGGCTCCGCCCC
CCTGACGAGCATCACAAAAATCGACGCTCAAGTCAGAGGTGGCGAAACCCGACAGGACTATAAAGATACC
AGGCGTTTCCCCCTGGAAGCTCCCTCGTGCGCTCTCCTGTTCCGACCCTGCCGCTTACCGGATACCTGTC
CGCCTTTCTCCCTTCGGGAAGCGTGGCGCTTTCTCAATGCTCACGCTGTAGGTATCTCAGTTCGGTGTAG
GTCGTTCGCTCCAAGCTGGGCTGTGTGCACGAACCCCCCGTTCAGCCCGACCGCTGCGCCTTATCCGGTA
ACTATCGTCTTGAGTCCAACCCGGTAAGACACGACTTATCGCCACTGGCAGCAGCCACTGGTAACAGGAT
TAGCAGAGCGAGGTATGTAGGCGGTGCTACAGAGTTCTTGAAGTGGTGGCCTAACTACGGCTACACTAGA
AGGACAGTATTTGGTATCTGCGCTCTGCTGAAGCCAGTTACCTTCGGAAAAAGAGTTGGTAGCTCTTGAT
CCGGCAAACAAACCACCGCTGGTAGCGGTGGTTTTTTTGTTTGCAAGCAGCAGATTACGCGCAGAAAAAA
AGGATCTCAAGAAGATCCTTTGATCTTTTCTACGGGGTCTGACGCTCAGTGGAACGAAAACTCACGTTAA
GGGATTTTGGTCATGAGATTATCAAAAAGGATCTTCACCTAGATCCTTTTAAATTAAAAATGAAGTTTTA
AATCAATCTAAAGTATATATGAGTAAACTTGGTCTGACAGTTACCAATGCTTAATCAGTGAGGCACCTAT
CTCAGCGATCTGTCTATTTCGTTCATCCATAGTTGCCTGACTCCCCGTCGTGTAGATAACTACGATACGG
GAGGGCTTACCATCTGGCCCCAGTGCTGCAATGATACCGCGAGACCCACGCTCACCGGCTCCAGATTTAT
CAGCAATAAACCAGCCAGCCGGAAGGGCCGAGCGCAGAAGTGGTCCTGCAACTTTATCCGCCTCCATCCA
GTCTATTAATTGTTGCCGGGAAGCTAGAGTAAGTAGTTCGCCAGTTAATAGTTTGCGCAACGTTGTTGCC
ATTGCTACAGGCATCGTGGTGTCACGCTCGTCGTTTGGTATGGCTTCATTCAGCTCCGGTTCCCAACGAT
CAAGGCGAGTTACATGATCCCCCATGTTGTGCAAAAAAGCGGTTAGCTCCTTCGGTCCTCCGATCGTTGT
CAGAAGTAAGTTGGCCGCAGTGTTATCACTCATGGTTATGGCAGCACTGCATAATTCTCTTACTGTCATG
CCATCCGTAAGATGCTTTTCTGTGACTGGTGAGTACTCAACCAAGTCATTCTGAGAATAGTGTATGCGGC
GACCGAGTTGCTCTTGCCCGGCGTCAATACGGGATAATACCGCGCCACATAGCAGAACTTTAAAAGTGCT
CATCATTGGAAAACGTTCTTCGGGGCGAAAACTCTCAAGGATCTTACCGCTGTTGAGATCCAGTTCGATG
TAACCCACTCGTGCACCCAACTGATCTTCAGCATCTTTTACTTTCACCAGCGTTTCTGGGTGAGCAAAAA
CAGGAAGGCAAAATGCCGCAAAAAAGGGAATAAGGGCGACACGGAAATGTTGAATACTCATACTCTTCCT
TTTTCAATATTATTGAAGCATTTATCAGGGTTATTGTCTCATGAGCGGATACATATTTGAATGTATTTAG
AAAAATAAACAAATAGGGGTTCCGCGCACATTTCCCCGAAAAGTGCCACCTGACGTCTAAGAAACCATTA
TTATCATGACATTAACCTATAAAAATAGGCGTATCACGAGGCCCTTTCGTCTCGCGCGTTTCGGTGATGA
CGGTGAAAACCTCTGACACATGCAGCTCCCGGAGACGGTCACAGCTTGTCTGTAAGCGGATGCCGGGAGC
AGACAAGCCCGTCAGGGCGCGTCAGCGGGTGTTGGCGGGTGTCGGGGCTGGCTTAACTATGCGGCATCAG
AGCAGATTGTACTGAGAGTGCACCATATGGACATATTGTCGTTAGAACGCGGCTACAATTAATACATAAC
CTTATGTATCATACACATACGATTTAGGTGACACTATAGA
Features (pLannotate 1.2.2; 13 found; start..end, strand, type, name):
     64..561     +  CDS            13xMyc: 13 tandem Myc epitope tags
    616..803     +  terminator     ADH1 terminator: S. cerevisiae ADH1; transcription terminator for the S. cerevisiae alcohol dehydrogenase 1 (ADH1) gene
    878..1221    +  promoter       TEF promoter: Ashbya gossypii TEF promoter
   1264..1917    +  CDS            HIS3: HIS7_YEAST - Experimental evidence at protein level: Swiss-Prot protein existence level 1. From Saccharomyces cerevisiae (strain ATCC 204508 / S288c) (Baker's yeast).
   1924..2121    +  terminator     TEF terminator: Ashbya gossypii TEF terminator
   2226..2244    -  promoter       T7 promoter: promoter for bacteriophage T7 RNA polymerase
   2266..2319    -  CDS            lacI (fragment): lac repressor; lacI; The lac repressor binds to the lac operator to inhibit transcription in E. coli. This inhibition can be relieved by adding lactose or isopropyl-β-D-thiogalactopyranoside (IPTG).
   2502..3090    -  rep_origin     ori: high-copy-number ColE1/pMB1/pBR322/pUC origin of replication
   3261..4121    -  CDS            AmpR: β-lactamase; bla; confers resistance to ampicillin, carbenicillin, and related antibiotics
   4122..4226    -  promoter       AmpR promoter: bla
   4321..4356    +  CDS            rop (fragment): Rop protein, which maintains plasmids at low copy number; rop
   4458..4509    +  misc_feature   bom (fragment): basis of mobility region from pBR322
   4572..4590    +  promoter       SP6 promoter: promoter for bacteriophage SP6 RNA polymerase
