[The description below was written by a language model from this plasmid's Addgene catalogue record and pLannotate feature annotations shown in this document.]
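Description:
pFA6a-13Myc-His3MX6 is a yeast genomic-targeting template plasmid built on the pFA6a backbone, one of a set of modules designed for PCR-based gene deletion and modification in Saccharomyces cerevisiae. It has no yeast origin of replication or centromere in the annotated features. It is maintained only in E. coli, through a high-copy ColE1/pUC-type origin and an ampicillin resistance gene (β-lactamase with its own promoter). Short remnants annotated as lacI, rop and bom fragments are backbone remnants with no apparent function here. SP6 and T7 promoters flank the module and serve as sequencing primer sites.

The payload, cloned between preserved PacI and PmeI sites, consists of two units in the same orientation. The first is a coding segment for 13 tandem Myc epitope tags followed by the S. cerevisiae ADH1 transcription terminator. It has no promoter of its own, because it is meant to be fused in frame to the 3′ end of a chromosomal open reading frame. The second is the His3MX6 selection cassette, in which a HIS3-type histidine biosynthesis gene is driven by the Ashbya gossypii TEF promoter and closed by the A. gossypii TEF terminator. The catalogue lists this marker as originating from S. kluyveri, whereas the automated annotation matched it to the S. cerevisiae HIS3 protein, probably reflecting homology rather than true origin. A heterologous marker with heterologous regulatory sequences lowers the chance of recombination at the native HIS3 locus.

In typical use, the tag-plus-marker module is amplified with primers carrying homology to a target locus. The product is then integrated by homologous recombination into a his3 yeast strain, giving a C-terminally 13Myc-tagged protein expressed from its native promoter, with selection for histidine prototrophy.
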