Addgene plasmid #41602: pFA6a-13Myc-His3MX6
Depositing lab: John Pringle. Depositing organization: University of North Carolina at Chapel Hill. Publication: Additional modules for versatile and economical PCR-based gene deletion and modification in Saccharomyces cerevisiae. Longtine MS, McKenzie A 3rd, Demarini DJ, Shah NG, Wach A, Brachat A, Philippsen P, Pringle JR. Yeast. 1998 Jul;14(10):953-61. 10.1002/(SICI)1097-0061(199807)14:10<953::AID-YEA293>3.0.CO;2-U PubMed 9717241.
Backbone
  Vector backbone: pFA6a
  Backbone size w/o insert (bp): 2300
  Vector type: Yeast genomic targeting
  Selectable markers: HIS3
Growth in bacteria
  Bacterial resistance: Ampicillin, 100 μg/mL
  Growth temperature: 37°C
  Growth strain: DH5alpha
  Copy number: Unknown
Gene/Insert
  Gene/Insert name: His3 (alt names: k-HIS3; SKHIS3)
  Species: S. kluyveri
  Insert size (bp): 2169
  Tag / fusion protein: 13Myc (N terminal on insert); yeast ADH1 terminator (N terminal on insert); A. gossypii translation elongation factor 1a gene promoter (N terminal on insert); A. gossypii translation elongation factor 1a gene terminator (C terminal on insert)
  Cloning method: Restriction Enzyme; 5′ cloning site PacI (not destroyed); 3′ cloning site PmeI (not destroyed)
  Sequencing primers: 5′ Sp6_primer; 3′ T7_promoter
Terms and licenses: Academic/Nonprofit Terms; Industry Terms: Not Available to Industry
How to cite: pFA6a-13Myc-His3MX6 was a gift from John Pringle (Addgene plasmid # 41602 ; http://n2t.net/addgene:41602 ; RRID:Addgene_41602)
