>Addgene plasmid #41602 | pFA6a-13Myc-His3MX6 | addgene partial sequence | sequence record 56420 | Sp6 5'-ATTTAGGTGACACTATAG-3'
TCGTACGCTGCAGGTCGACGGATCCCCGGGTTAATTAACGGTGAACAAAAGCTAATCTCCGAGGAAGACT
TGAACGGTGAACAAAAATTAATCTCAGAAGAAGACTTGAACGGACTCGACGGTGAACAAAAGTTGATTTC
TGAAGAAGATTTGAACGGTGAACAAAAGCTAATCTCCGAGGAAGACTTGAACGGTGAACAAAAATTAATC
TCAGAAGAAGACTTGAACGGACTCGACGGTGAACAAAAGTTGATTTCTGAAGAAGATTTGAACGGTGAAC
AAAAGCTAATCTCCGAGGAAGACTTGAACGGTGAACAAAAATTAATCTCAGAAGAAGACTTGAACGGACT
CGACGGTGAACAAAAGTTGATTTCTGAAGAAGATTTGAACGGTGAACAAAAGCTAATCTCCGAGGAAGAC
TTGAACGGTGAACAAAAATTAATCTCAGAAGAAGACTTGAACGGACTCGACGGTGAACAAAAGTTGATTT
CTGAAGAAGATTTGAACGGTGAACAAAAGCTAATCTCCGAGGAAGACTTGAACGGTGAACAAAAATTAAT
CAATCACTAGTGAATTCGCGCCACTTCTAAATAAGCGAATTTCTTATGATTTATGATTTTTATTATTAAA
TAAGTTATAAAAAAAATAAGTGTATACAAATTTTAAAGTGACTCTTAGGTTTTAAAACGAAAATTCTTAT
TCTTGAGTAACTCTTTCCTGTAGGTCAGGTTGCTTTCTCAGGTATAGTATGAGGTCGCTCTTATTGACCA
CACCTCTACCGGCAGATCCGCTAGGGATAACAGGGTAATATAGATCTGTTTAGCTTGCCTCGTCCCCGCC
GGGTCACCCGGCCAGCGACATGGAGGCCCAGAATACCCTCCTTGACAGTCTTGACGTGCGCAGCTCAGGG
GCATGATGTGACTGTCGCCCGTACATTTAGCCCATACATCCCCATGTATA
