>Addgene plasmid #41602 | pFA6a-13Myc-His3MX6 | addgene partial sequence | sequence record 56424 | T7 5'-TAATACGACTCACTATAGGG-3'
CGCATAGGCCACTAGTGGATCTGATATCATCGATGAATTCGAGCTCGTTTAAACTGGATGGCGGCGTTAG
TATCGAATCGACAGCAGTATAGCGACCAGCATTCACATACGATTGACGCATGATATTACTTTCTGCGCAC
TTAACTTCGCATCTGGGCAGATGATGTCGAGGCGAAAAAAAATATAAATCACGCTAACATTTGATTAAAA
TAGAACAACTACAATATAAAAAAACTATACAAATGACAAGTTCTTGAAAACAAGAATCTTTTTATTGTCA
GTACTTCACATCAAAACACCTTTGGTTGAGGGAACGTCATTGGTGCCATTGCTAGAAATAGCTTCTCTTA
TGGCAACAGCCAAAGCCTTGAACGCACTCTCACTTCTGTGGTGATCGTTGAAACCTCTCAGACAATCAAC
ATGCAAAGTAATTCTGGCCGCCTCCGCGAAACTTTCCAAAAAGTGTGGAATCATTTCAGTGGATAAATCA
CCAATCATCTCTCTCTTCAATCCAAGGTCGATTACAGCAAATGGTCTACTAGATAAATCGACTACGGCAC
GTGATAGCGCCTCATCCAATGGTGCGAACCCAGTACCGAATCTTTTTACACCACGGACAGCACCCATTGC
TTCTTTGAACGCTTGCCCTAATGCGATACCGCAATCTTCGGTAGTATGGTGATCGTCAATGTGCAGGTCA
CCAATACATTCAACAATAAGAGACCAACCAGAGTGTTTTGCCAACGCATGGATCATATGATCCAAAAAGC
CAACACCTGTGTGAATATCGATGACCTGTGACTGAGTAGCTTGGGAAGCTACATCGTCATCCTTCTTTGC
AGGAAGAATCGAATCTTTTATTTGAATATAACCACCATTCAGCGAAATAGCGATTTGAATTTTAGTTTCA
TTAGTGATACGGGAGATAAACGCCTTGCGCTCCTGAACAGTTTGTTTTTGCTTTTTTTGGGCTGGTTCTG
CCATGGTTGTTTATGTTCGGATGTGATGTGAGA
